Addgene plasmid #159742: Intron-Tagging-pX330-Cas9-mCherry
Purpose: Expresses Cas9-2A-mCherry and a sgRNA excising EGFP flanked by a splice acceptor and a splice donor from the Intron-Tagging-EGFP-Donor plasmid.
Depositing lab: Stefan Kubicek. Depositing organization: CeMM Research Center for Molecular Medicine. Publication: Pooled protein tagging, cellular imaging, and in situ sequencing for monitoring drug action in real time. Reicher A, Koren A, Kubicek S. Genome Res. 2020 Dec;30(12):1846-1855. doi: 10.1101/gr.261503.120. Epub 2020 Nov 17. PubMed 33203764.
Backbone
  Vector backbone: pU6-(BbsI)_CBh-Cas9-T2A-mCherry (Plasmid #64324)
  Backbone manufacturer: Ralf Kuehn lab
  Vector type: Mammalian Expression, CRISPR
Growth in bacteria
  Bacterial resistance: Ampicillin, 100 μg/mL
  Growth temperature: 37°C
  Growth strain: DH5alpha
  Copy number: High Copy
Gene/Insert
  Gene/Insert name: donor plasmid targeting sgRNA
  gRNA/shRNA sequence: gagatcgagtgccgcatcac
  Promoter: U6
  Cloning method: Restriction Enzyme; 5′ cloning site BbsI (destroyed during cloning); 3′ cloning site BbsI (destroyed during cloning)
  Sequencing primers: 5′ ACTATCATATGCTTACCGTAAC
Terms and licenses: Academic/Nonprofit Terms; Industry Terms: Not Available to Industry
How to cite: Intron-Tagging-pX330-Cas9-mCherry was a gift from Stefan Kubicek (Addgene plasmid # 159742 ; http://n2t.net/addgene:159742 ; RRID:Addgene_159742)
