[The description below was written by a language model from this plasmid's Addgene catalogue record and pLannotate feature annotations shown in this document.]
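Description:
Intron-Tagging-pX330-Cas9-mCherry is a mammalian CRISPR expression plasmid of about 9.3 kb, built on the pX330-derived backbone pU6-(BbsI)_CBh-Cas9-T2A-mCherry. It is propagated in E. coli as a high-copy plasmid through a ColE1/pUC-type origin and selected with ampicillin via the bla gene. An f1/M13 phage origin and short remnants of pBR322 bom and rop are also annotated. A single AAV2 inverted terminal repeat sits downstream of the polyadenylation signal. With only one ITR annotated, it appears to be a backbone remnant rather than part of a packageable AAV cassette.

The plasmid carries two expression units. A human U6 RNA polymerase III promoter drives a single guide RNA, made up of a 20-nt spacer cloned into the BbsI sites (destroyed in the process) and fused to the Streptococcus pyogenes gRNA scaffold. The annotation software labels this spacer as a CopGFP fragment, which is simply a short sequence match to the 20-nt guide position and not a fluorescent protein coding region. The second unit uses the CBh hybrid promoter (CMV enhancer, chicken β-actin promoter and a hybrid intron) to express S. pyogenes Cas9 with a nucleoplasmin nuclear localization signal. Cas9 is linked through a 2A peptide to mCherry and the unit is terminated by the bGH poly(A) signal, so red fluorescence marks transfected, Cas9-expressing cells.

The guide does not target the genome. It cuts the companion Intron-Tagging-EGFP-Donor plasmid, releasing an EGFP cassette flanked by a splice acceptor and splice donor. The released cassette can then be inserted into introns as a synthetic exon for endogenous protein tagging. The Addgene and depositor sequences differ by only a few nucleotides and give essentially the same annotation.
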