Features (pLannotate 1.2.2; 20 found; start..end, strand, type, name):
   1274..3772    +  CDS            Cas9(C): C-terminal portion of Streptococcus pyogenes Cas9 (Zetsche et al., 2015)
   3773..3820    +  CDS            nucleoplasmin NLS: bipartite nuclear localization signal from nucleoplasmin
   3884..4591    +  CDS            mCherry: mCherry is a basic (constitutively fluorescent) red fluorescent protein published in 2004, derived from Discosoma sp.. It is reported to be a very rapidly-maturing monomer with low acid sensitivity.
   4625..4736    +  polyA_signal   bGH poly(A) signal: bovine growth hormone polyadenylation signal
   4841..4981    +  repeat_region  AAV2 ITR: inverted terminal repeat of adeno-associated virus serotype 2 inverted
   4986..5037    -  misc_feature   bom (fragment): basis of mobility region from pBR322
   5056..5436    +  rep_origin     M13 ori (sequence partly withheld): M13 bacteriophage origin of replication; arrow indicates direction of (+) strand synthesis
   5512..5561    -  misc_feature   bom (fragment): basis of mobility region from pBR322
   5663..5698    -  CDS            rop (fragment): Rop protein, which maintains plasmids at low copy number; rop
   5793..5897    +  promoter       AmpR promoter: bla
   5898..6758    +  CDS            AmpR: β-lactamase; bla; confers resistance to ampicillin, carbenicillin, and related antibiotics
   6929..7517    +  rep_origin     ori: high-copy-number ColE1/pMB1/pBR322/pUC origin of replication
   7585..7825    +  promoter       U6 promoter: RNA polymerase III promoter for human U6 snRNA
   7834..7853    +  CDS            CopGFP (fragment): green fluorescent protein 2 from Pontellina plumata, also known as ppluGFP2 (Shagin et al., 2004)
   7854..7929    +  misc_RNA       gRNA scaffold: guide RNA scaffold for the Streptococcus pyogenes CRISPR/Cas9 system
   7936..7979    +  misc_RNA       gRNA scaffold (fragment): guide RNA scaffold for the Streptococcus pyogenes CRISPR/Cas9 system
   8026..8311    +  enhancer       CMV enhancer: human cytomegalovirus immediate early enhancer; contains an 18-bp deletion relative to the standard CMV enhancer
   8313..8590    +  promoter       chicken β-actin promoter: No description available
   8591..8819    +  intron         hybrid intron: hybrid between chicken β-actin (CBA) and minute virus of mice (MMV) introns (Gray et al., 2011)
   8957..1273    +  CDS            Cas9(N) (across the origin): N-terminal portion of Streptococcus pyogenes Cas9 (Zetsche et al., 2015)
>Addgene plasmid #159742 | Intron-Tagging-pX330-Cas9-mCherry | depositor full sequence | sequence record 308992 | Intron-Tagging-pX330-Cas9-mCherry sequence 9285 bps
GAAGCACGAGCGGCACCCCATCTTCGGCAACATCGTGGACGAGGTGGCCTACCACGAGAAGTACCCCACC
ATCTACCACCTGAGAAAGAAACTGGTGGACAGCACCGACAAGGCCGACCTGCGGCTGATCTATCTGGCCC
TGGCCCACATGATCAAGTTCCGGGGCCACTTCCTGATCGAGGGCGACCTGAACCCCGACAACAGCGACGT
GGACAAGCTGTTCATCCAGCTGGTGCAGACCTACAACCAGCTGTTCGAGGAAAACCCCATCAACGCCAGC
GGCGTGGACGCCAAGGCCATCCTGTCTGCCAGACTGAGCAAGAGCAGACGGCTGGAAAATCTGATCGCCC
AGCTGCCCGGCGAGAAGAAGAATGGCCTGTTCGGAAACCTGATTGCCCTGAGCCTGGGCCTGACCCCCAA
CTTCAAGAGCAACTTCGACCTGGCCGAGGATGCCAAACTGCAGCTGAGCAAGGACACCTACGACGACGAC
CTGGACAACCTGCTGGCCCAGATCGGCGACCAGTACGCCGACCTGTTTCTGGCCGCCAAGAACCTGTCCG
ACGCCATCCTGCTGAGCGACATCCTGAGAGTGAACACCGAGATCACCAAGGCCCCCCTGAGCGCCTCTAT
GATCAAGAGATACGACGAGCACCACCAGGACCTGACCCTGCTGAAAGCTCTCGTGCGGCAGCAGCTGCCT
GAGAAGTACAAAGAGATTTTCTTCGACCAGAGCAAGAACGGCTACGCCGGCTACATTGACGGCGGAGCCA
GCCAGGAAGAGTTCTACAAGTTCATCAAGCCCATCCTGGAAAAGATGGACGGCACCGAGGAACTGCTCGT
GAAGCTGAACAGAGAGGACCTGCTGCGGAAGCAGCGGACCTTCGACAACGGCAGCATCCCCCACCAGATC
CACCTGGGAGAGCTGCACGCCATTCTGCGGCGGCAGGAAGATTTTTACCCATTCCTGAAGGACAACCGGG
AAAAGATCGAGAAGATCCTGACCTTCCGCATCCCCTACTACGTGGGCCCTCTGGCCAGGGGAAACAGCAG
ATTCGCCTGGATGACCAGAAAGAGCGAGGAAACCATCACCCCCTGGAACTTCGAGGAAGTGGTGGACAAG
GGCGCTTCCGCCCAGAGCTTCATCGAGCGGATGACCAACTTCGATAAGAACCTGCCCAACGAGAAGGTGC
TGCCCAAGCACAGCCTGCTGTACGAGTACTTCACCGTGTATAACGAGCTGACCAAAGTGAAATACGTGAC
CGAGGGAATGAGAAAGCCCGCCTTCCTGAGCGGCGAGCAGAAAAAGGCCATCGTGGACCTGCTGTTCAAG
ACCAACCGGAAAGTGACCGTGAAGCAGCTGAAAGAGGACTACTTCAAGAAAATCGAGTGCTTCGACTCCG
TGGAAATCTCCGGCGTGGAAGATCGGTTCAACGCCTCCCTGGGCACATACCACGATCTGCTGAAAATTAT
CAAGGACAAGGACTTCCTGGACAATGAGGAAAACGAGGACATTCTGGAAGATATCGTGCTGACCCTGACA
CTGTTTGAGGACAGAGAGATGATCGAGGAACGGCTGAAAACCTATGCCCACCTGTTCGACGACAAAGTGA
TGAAGCAGCTGAAGCGGCGGAGATACACCGGCTGGGGCAGGCTGAGCCGGAAGCTGATCAACGGCATCCG
GGACAAGCAGTCCGGCAAGACAATCCTGGATTTCCTGAAGTCCGACGGCTTCGCCAACAGAAACTTCATG
CAGCTGATCCACGACGACAGCCTGACCTTTAAAGAGGACATCCAGAAAGCCCAGGTGTCCGGCCAGGGCG
ATAGCCTGCACGAGCACATTGCCAATCTGGCCGGCAGCCCCGCCATTAAGAAGGGCATCCTGCAGACAGT
GAAGGTGGTGGACGAGCTCGTGAAAGTGATGGGCCGGCACAAGCCCGAGAACATCGTGATCGAAATGGCC
AGAGAGAACCAGACCACCCAGAAGGGACAGAAGAACAGCCGCGAGAGAATGAAGCGGATCGAAGAGGGCA
TCAAAGAGCTGGGCAGCCAGATCCTGAAAGAACACCCCGTGGAAAACACCCAGCTGCAGAACGAGAAGCT
GTACCTGTACTACCTGCAGAATGGGCGGGATATGTACGTGGACCAGGAACTGGACATCAACCGGCTGTCC
GACTACGATGTGGACCATATCGTGCCTCAGAGCTTTCTGAAGGACGACTCCATCGACAACAAGGTGCTGA
CCAGAAGCGACAAGAACCGGGGCAAGAGCGACAACGTGCCCTCCGAAGAGGTCGTGAAGAAGATGAAGAA
CTACTGGCGGCAGCTGCTGAACGCCAAGCTGATTACCCAGAGAAAGTTCGACAATCTGACCAAGGCCGAG
AGAGGCGGCCTGAGCGAACTGGATAAGGCCGGCTTCATCAAGAGACAGCTGGTGGAAACCCGGCAGATCA
CAAAGCACGTGGCACAGATCCTGGACTCCCGGATGAACACTAAGTACGACGAGAATGACAAGCTGATCCG
GGAAGTGAAAGTGATCACCCTGAAGTCCAAGCTGGTGTCCGATTTCCGGAAGGATTTCCAGTTTTACAAA
GTGCGCGAGATCAACAACTACCACCACGCCCACGACGCCTACCTGAACGCCGTCGTGGGAACCGCCCTGA
TCAAAAAGTACCCTAAGCTGGAAAGCGAGTTCGTGTACGGCGACTACAAGGTGTACGACGTGCGGAAGAT
GATCGCCAAGAGCGAGCAGGAAATCGGCAAGGCTACCGCCAAGTACTTCTTCTACAGCAACATCATGAAC
TTTTTCAAGACCGAGATTACCCTGGCCAACGGCGAGATCCGGAAGCGGCCTCTGATCGAGACAAACGGCG
AAACCGGGGAGATCGTGTGGGATAAGGGCCGGGATTTTGCCACCGTGCGGAAAGTGCTGAGCATGCCCCA
AGTGAATATCGTGAAAAAGACCGAGGTGCAGACAGGCGGCTTCAGCAAAGAGTCTATCCTGCCCAAGAGG
AACAGCGATAAGCTGATCGCCAGAAAGAAGGACTGGGACCCTAAGAAGTACGGCGGCTTCGACAGCCCCA
CCGTGGCCTATTCTGTGCTGGTGGTGGCCAAAGTGGAAAAGGGCAAGTCCAAGAAACTGAAGAGTGTGAA
AGAGCTGCTGGGGATCACCATCATGGAAAGAAGCAGCTTCGAGAAGAATCCCATCGACTTTCTGGAAGCC
AAGGGCTACAAAGAAGTGAAAAAGGACCTGATCATCAAGCTGCCTAAGTACTCCCTGTTCGAGCTGGAAA
ACGGCCGGAAGAGAATGCTGGCCTCTGCCGGCGAACTGCAGAAGGGAAACGAACTGGCCCTGCCCTCCAA
ATATGTGAACTTCCTGTACCTGGCCAGCCACTATGAGAAGCTGAAGGGCTCCCCCGAGGATAATGAGCAG
AAACAGCTGTTTGTGGAACAGCACAAGCACTACCTGGACGAGATCATCGAGCAGATCAGCGAGTTCTCCA
AGAGAGTGATCCTGGCCGACGCTAATCTGGACAAAGTGCTGTCCGCCTACAACAAGCACCGGGATAAGCC
CATCAGAGAGCAGGCCGAGAATATCATCCACCTGTTTACCCTGACCAATCTGGGAGCCCCTGCCGCCTTC
AAGTACTTTGACACCACCATCGACCGGAAGAGGTACACCAGCACCAAAGAGGTGCTGGACGCCACCCTGA
TCCACCAGAGCATCACCGGCCTGTACGAGACACGGATCGACCTGTCTCAGCTGGGAGGCGACAAAAGGCC
GGCGGCCACGAAAAAGGCCGGCCAGGCAAAAAAGAAAAAGCTTGAGGGCAGAGGAAGTCTGCTAACATGC
GGTGACGTGGAGGAGAATCCCGGCCCTGCTAGCATGGTGAGCAAGGGCGAGGAGGATAACATGGCCATCA
TCAAGGAGTTCATGCGCTTCAAGGTGCACATGGAGGGCTCCGTGAACGGCCACGAGTTCGAGATCGAGGG
CGAGGGCGAGGGCCGCCCCTACGAGGGCACCCAGACCGCCAAGCTGAAGGTGACCAAGGGTGGCCCCCTG
CCCTTCGCCTGGGACATCCTGTCCCCTCAGTTCATGTACGGCTCCAAGGCCTACGTGAAGCACCCCGCCG
ACATCCCCGACTACTTGAAGCTGTCCTTCCCCGAGGGCTTCAAGTGGGAGCGCGTGATGAACTTCGAGGA
CGGCGGCGTGGTGACCGTGACCCAGGACTCCTCCCTGCAGGACGGCGAGTTCATCTACAAGGTGAAGCTG
CGCGGCACCAACTTCCCCTCAGACGGCCCCGTAATGCAGAAGAAAACCATGGGCTGGGAGGCCTCCTCCG
AGCGGATGTACCCCGAGGACGGCGCCCTGAAGGGCGAGATCAAGCAGAGGCTGAAGCTGAAGGACGGCGG
CCACTACGACGCTGAGGTCAAGACCACCTACAAGGCCAAGAAGCCCGTGCAGCTGCCCGGCGCCTACAAC
GTCAACATCAAGTTGGACATCACCTCCCACAACGAGGACTACACCATCGTGGAACAGTACGAACGCGCCG
AGGGCCGCCACTCCACCGGCGGCATGGACGAGCTGTACAAGTAAGAATTCCTAGAGCTCGCTGATCAGCC
TCGACTGTGCCTTCTAGTTGCCAGCCATCTGTTGTTTGCCCCTCCCCCGTGCCTTCCTTGACCCTGGAAG
GTGCCACTCCCACTGTCCTTTCCTAATAAAATGAGGAAATTGCATCGCATTGTCTGAGTAGGTGTCATTC
TATTCTGGGGGGTGGGGTGGGGCAGGACAGCAAGGGGGAGGATTGGGAAGAGAATAGCAGGCATGCTGGG
GAGCGGCCGCAGGAACCCCTAGTGATGGAGTTGGCCACTCCCTCTCTGCGCGCTCGCTCGCTCACTGAGG
CCGGGCGACCAAAGGTCGCCCGACGCCCGGGCTTTGCCCGGGCGGCCTCAGTGAGCGAGCGAGCGCGCAG
CTGCCTGCAGGGGCGCCTGATGCGGTATTTTCTCCTTACGCATCTGTGCGGTATTTCACACCGCATA
[142 nt withheld, positions 5038-5179]
C
[141 nt withheld, positions 5181-5321]
CCTTTGACGTTGGAGTCCACGTTCTTT
[37 nt withheld, positions 5349-5385]
ACCCTATCTCGGGCTATTCTTTTGATTTATAAGGGATTTTGCCGATTTCGGCCTATTGGTTAAAAAATGA
GCTGATTTAACAAAAATTTAACGCGAATTTTAACAAAATATTAACGTTTACAATTTTATGGTGCACTCTC
AGTACAATCTGCTCTGATGCCGCATAGTTAAGCCAGCCCCGACACCCGCCAACACCCGCTGACGCGCCCT
GACGGGCTTGTCTGCTCCCGGCATCCGCTTACAGACAAGCTGTGACCGTCTCCGGGAGCTGCATGTGTCA
GAGGTTTTCACCGTCATCACCGAAACGCGCGAGACGAAAGGGCCTCGTGATACGCCTATTTTTATAGGTT
AATGTCATGATAATAATGGTTTCTTAGACGTCAGGTGGCACTTTTCGGGGAAATGTGCGCGGAACCCCTA
TTTGTTTATTTTTCTAAATACATTCAAATATGTATCCGCTCATGAGACAATAACCCTGATAAATGCTTCA
ATAATATTGAAAAAGGAAGAGTATGAGTATTCAACATTTCCGTGTCGCCCTTATTCCCTTTTTTGCGGCA
TTTTGCCTTCCTGTTTTTGCTCACCCAGAAACGCTGGTGAAAGTAAAAGATGCTGAAGATCAGTTGGGTG
CACGAGTGGGTTACATCGAACTGGATCTCAACAGCGGTAAGATCCTTGAGAGTTTTCGCCCCGAAGAACG
TTTTCCAATGATGAGCACTTTTAAAGTTCTGCTATGTGGCGCGGTATTATCCCGTATTGACGCCGGGCAA
GAGCAACTCGGTCGCCGCATACACTATTCTCAGAATGACTTGGTTGAGTACTCACCAGTCACAGAAAAGC
ATCTTACGGATGGCATGACAGTAAGAGAATTATGCAGTGCTGCCATAACCATGAGTGATAACACTGCGGC
CAACTTACTTCTGACAACGATCGGAGGACCGAAGGAGCTAACCGCTTTTTTGCACAACATGGGGGATCAT
GTAACTCGCCTTGATCGTTGGGAACCGGAGCTGAATGAAGCCATACCAAACGACGAGCGTGACACCACGA
TGCCTGTAGCAATGGCAACAACGTTGCGCAAACTATTAACTGGCGAACTACTTACTCTAGCTTCCCGGCA
ACAATTAATAGACTGGATGGAGGCGGATAAAGTTGCAGGACCACTTCTGCGCTCGGCCCTTCCGGCTGGC
TGGTTTATTGCTGATAAATCTGGAGCCGGTGAGCGTGGAAGCCGCGGTATCATTGCAGCACTGGGGCCAG
ATGGTAAGCCCTCCCGTATCGTAGTTATCTACACGACGGGGAGTCAGGCAACTATGGATGAACGAAATAG
ACAGATCGCTGAGATAGGTGCCTCACTGATTAAGCATTGGTAACTGTCAGACCAAGTTTACTCATATATA
CTTTAGATTGATTTAAAACTTCATTTTTAATTTAAAAGGATCTAGGTGAAGATCCTTTTTGATAATCTCA
TGACCAAAATCCCTTAACGTGAGTTTTCGTTCCACTGAGCGTCAGACCCCGTAGAAAAGATCAAAGGATC
TTCTTGAGATCCTTTTTTTCTGCGCGTAATCTGCTGCTTGCAAACAAAAAAACCACCGCTACCAGCGGTG
GTTTGTTTGCCGGATCAAGAGCTACCAACTCTTTTTCCGAAGGTAACTGGCTTCAGCAGAGCGCAGATAC
CAAATACTGTCCTTCTAGTGTAGCCGTAGTTAGGCCACCACTTCAAGAACTCTGTAGCACCGCCTACATA
CCTCGCTCTGCTAATCCTGTTACCAGTGGCTGCTGCCAGTGGCGATAAGTCGTGTCTTACCGGGTTGGAC
TCAAGACGATAGTTACCGGATAAGGCGCAGCGGTCGGGCTGAACGGGGGGTTCGTGCACACAGCCCAGCT
TGGAGCGAACGACCTACACCGAACTGAGATACCTACAGCGTGAGCTATGAGAAAGCGCCACGCTTCCCGA
AGGGAGAAAGGCGGACAGGTATCCGGTAAGCGGCAGGGTCGGAACAGGAGAGCGCACGAGGGAGCTTCCA
GGGGGAAACGCCTGGTATCTTTATAGTCCTGTCGGGTTTCGCCACCTCTGACTTGAGCGTCGATTTTTGT
GATGCTCGTCAGGGGGGCGGAGCCTATGGAAAAACGCCAGCAACGCGGCCTTTTTACGGTTCCTGGCCTT
TTGCTGGCCTTTTGCTCACATGTCCCCACGAGGGCCTATTTCCCATGATTCCTTCATATTTGCATATACG
ATACAAGGCTGTTAGAGAGATAATTGGAATTAATTTGACTGTAAACACAAAGATATTAGTACAAAATACG
TGACGTAGAAAGTAATAATTTCTTGGGTAGTTTGCAGTTTTAAAATTATGTTTTAAAATGGACTATCATA
TGCTTACCGTAACTTGAAAGTATTTCGATTTCTTGGCTTTATATATCTTGTGGAAAGGACGAAACACCGA
GATCGAGTGCCGCATCACGTTTTAGAGCTAGAAATAGCAAGTTAAAATAAGGCTAGTCCGTTATCAACTT
GAAAAAGTGGCACCGAGTCGGTGCTTTTTTGTTTTAGAGCTAGAAATAGCAAGTTAAAATAAGGCTAGTC
CGTTTTTAGCGCGTGCGCCAATTCTGCAGACAAATGGCTCTAGAGGTACCCGTTACATAACTTACGGTAA
ATGGCCCGCCTGGCTGACCGCCCAACGACCCCCGCCCATTGACGTCAATAGTAACGCCAATAGGGACTTT
CCATTGACGTCAATGGGTGGAGTATTTACGGTAAACTGCCCACTTGGCAGTACATCAAGTGTATCATATG
CCAAGTACGCCCCCTATTGACGTCAATGACGGTAAATGGCCCGCCTGGCATTGTGCCCAGTACATGACCT
TATGGGACTTTCCTACTTGGCAGTACATCTACGTATTAGTCATCGCTATTACCATGGTCGAGGTGAGCCC
CACGTTCTGCTTCACTCTCCCCATCTCCCCCCCCTCCCCACCCCCAATTTTGTATTTATTTATTTTTTAA
TTATTTTGTGCAGCGATGGGGGCGGGGGGGGGGGGGGGGCGCGCGCCAGGCGGGGCGGGGCGGGGCGAGG
GGCGGGGCGGGGCGAGGCGGAGAGGTGCGGCGGCAGCCAATCAGAGCGGCGCGCTCCGAAAGTTTCCTTT
TATGGCGAGGCGGCGGCGGCGGCGGCCCTATAAAAAGCGAAGCGCGCGGCGGGCGGGAGTCGCTGCGACG
CTGCCTTCGCCCCGTGCCCCGCTCCGCCGCCGCCTCGCGCCGCCCGCCCCGGCTCTGACTGACCGCGTTA
CTCCCACAGGTGAGCGGGCGGGACGGCCCTTCTCCTCCGGGCTGTAATTAGCTGAGCAAGAGGTAAGGGT
TTAAGGGATGGTTGGTTGGTGGGGTATTAATGTTTAATTACCTGGAGCACCTGCCTGAAATCACTTTTTT
TCAGGTTGGACCGGTGCCACCATGGACTATAAGGACCACGACGGAGACTACAAGGATCATGATATTGATT
ACAAAGACGATGACGATAAGATGGCCCCAAAGAAGAAGCGGAAGGTCGGTATCCACGGAGTCCCAGCAGC
CGACAAGAAGTACAGCATCGGCCTGGACATCGGCACCAACTCTGTGGGCTGGGCCGTGATCACCGACGAG
TACAAGGTGCCCAGCAAGAAATTCAAGGTGCTGGGCAACACCGACCGGCACAGCATCAAGAAGAACCTGA
TCGGAGCCCTGCTGTTCGACAGCGGCGAAACAGCCGAGGCCACCCGGCTGAAGAGAACCGCCAGAAGAAG
ATACACCAGACGGAAGAACCGGATCTGCTATCTGCAAGAGATCTTCAGCAACGAGATGGCCAAGGTGGAC
GACAGCTTCTTCCACAGACTGGAAGAGTCCTTCCTGGTGGAAGAGGATAA
