Features (pLannotate 1.2.2; 20 found; start..end, strand, type, name):
   1274..3772    +  CDS            Cas9(C): C-terminal portion of Streptococcus pyogenes Cas9 (Zetsche et al., 2015)
   3773..3820    +  CDS            nucleoplasmin NLS: bipartite nuclear localization signal from nucleoplasmin
   3884..4591    +  CDS            mCherry: mCherry is a basic (constitutively fluorescent) red fluorescent protein published in 2004, derived from Discosoma sp.. It is reported to be a very rapidly-maturing monomer with low acid sensitivity.
   4625..4736    +  polyA_signal   bGH poly(A) signal: bovine growth hormone polyadenylation signal
   4841..4981    +  repeat_region  AAV2 ITR: inverted terminal repeat of adeno-associated virus serotype 2 inverted
   4986..5037    -  misc_feature   bom (fragment): basis of mobility region from pBR322
   5056..5511    +  rep_origin     f1 ori (sequence partly withheld): f1 bacteriophage origin of replication; arrow indicates direction of (+) strand synthesis
   5512..5561    -  misc_feature   bom (fragment): basis of mobility region from pBR322
   5663..5698    -  CDS            rop (fragment): Rop protein, which maintains plasmids at low copy number; rop
   5793..5897    +  promoter       AmpR promoter: bla
   5898..6758    +  CDS            AmpR: β-lactamase; bla; confers resistance to ampicillin, carbenicillin, and related antibiotics
   6929..7517    +  rep_origin     ori: high-copy-number ColE1/pMB1/pBR322/pUC origin of replication
   7579..7819    +  promoter       U6 promoter: RNA polymerase III promoter for human U6 snRNA
   7828..7847    +  CDS            CopGFP (fragment): green fluorescent protein 2 from Pontellina plumata, also known as ppluGFP2 (Shagin et al., 2004)
   7848..7923    +  misc_RNA       gRNA scaffold: guide RNA scaffold for the Streptococcus pyogenes CRISPR/Cas9 system
   7930..7973    +  misc_RNA       gRNA scaffold (fragment): guide RNA scaffold for the Streptococcus pyogenes CRISPR/Cas9 system
   8020..8305    +  enhancer       CMV enhancer: human cytomegalovirus immediate early enhancer; contains an 18-bp deletion relative to the standard CMV enhancer
   8307..8584    +  promoter       chicken β-actin promoter: No description available
   8585..8812    +  intron         hybrid intron: hybrid between chicken β-actin (CBA) and minute virus of mice (MMV) introns (Gray et al., 2011)
   8950..1273    +  CDS            Cas9(N) (across the origin): N-terminal portion of Streptococcus pyogenes Cas9 (Zetsche et al., 2015)
>Addgene plasmid #159742 | Intron-Tagging-pX330-Cas9-mCherry | addgene full sequence | sequence record 314868 | Addgene NGS Result
GAAGCACGAGCGGCACCCCATCTTCGGCAACATCGTGGACGAGGTGGCCTACCACGAGAAGTACCCCACC
ATCTACCACCTGAGAAAGAAACTGGTGGACAGCACCGACAAGGCCGACCTGCGGCTGATCTATCTGGCCC
TGGCCCACATGATCAAGTTCCGGGGCCACTTCCTGATCGAGGGCGACCTGAACCCCGACAACAGCGACGT
GGACAAGCTGTTCATCCAGCTGGTGCAGACCTACAACCAGCTGTTCGAGGAAAACCCCATCAACGCCAGC
GGCGTGGACGCCAAGGCCATCCTGTCTGCCAGACTGAGCAAGAGCAGACGGCTGGAAAATCTGATCGCCC
AGCTGCCCGGCGAGAAGAAGAATGGCCTGTTCGGAAACCTGATTGCCCTGAGCCTGGGCCTGACCCCCAA
CTTCAAGAGCAACTTCGACCTGGCCGAGGATGCCAAACTGCAGCTGAGCAAGGACACCTACGACGACGAC
CTGGACAACCTGCTGGCCCAGATCGGCGACCAGTACGCCGACCTGTTTCTGGCCGCCAAGAACCTGTCCG
ACGCCATCCTGCTGAGCGACATCCTGAGAGTGAACACCGAGATCACCAAGGCCCCCCTGAGCGCCTCTAT
GATCAAGAGATACGACGAGCACCACCAGGACCTGACCCTGCTGAAAGCTCTCGTGCGGCAGCAGCTGCCT
GAGAAGTACAAAGAGATTTTCTTCGACCAGAGCAAGAACGGCTACGCCGGCTACATTGACGGCGGAGCCA
GCCAGGAAGAGTTCTACAAGTTCATCAAGCCCATCCTGGAAAAGATGGACGGCACCGAGGAACTGCTCGT
GAAGCTGAACAGAGAGGACCTGCTGCGGAAGCAGCGGACCTTCGACAACGGCAGCATCCCCCACCAGATC
CACCTGGGAGAGCTGCACGCCATTCTGCGGCGGCAGGAAGATTTTTACCCATTCCTGAAGGACAACCGGG
AAAAGATCGAGAAGATCCTGACCTTCCGCATCCCCTACTACGTGGGCCCTCTGGCCAGGGGAAACAGCAG
ATTCGCCTGGATGACCAGAAAGAGCGAGGAAACCATCACCCCCTGGAACTTCGAGGAAGTGGTGGACAAG
GGCGCTTCCGCCCAGAGCTTCATCGAGCGGATGACCAACTTCGATAAGAACCTGCCCAACGAGAAGGTGC
TGCCCAAGCACAGCCTGCTGTACGAGTACTTCACCGTGTATAACGAGCTGACCAAAGTGAAATACGTGAC
CGAGGGAATGAGAAAGCCCGCCTTCCTGAGCGGCGAGCAGAAAAAGGCCATCGTGGACCTGCTGTTCAAG
ACCAACCGGAAAGTGACCGTGAAGCAGCTGAAAGAGGACTACTTCAAGAAAATCGAGTGCTTCGACTCCG
TGGAAATCTCCGGCGTGGAAGATCGGTTCAACGCCTCCCTGGGCACATACCACGATCTGCTGAAAATTAT
CAAGGACAAGGACTTCCTGGACAATGAGGAAAACGAGGACATTCTGGAAGATATCGTGCTGACCCTGACA
CTGTTTGAGGACAGAGAGATGATCGAGGAACGGCTGAAAACCTATGCCCACCTGTTCGACGACAAAGTGA
TGAAGCAGCTGAAGCGGCGGAGATACACCGGCTGGGGCAGGCTGAGCCGGAAGCTGATCAACGGCATCCG
GGACAAGCAGTCCGGCAAGACAATCCTGGATTTCCTGAAGTCCGACGGCTTCGCCAACAGAAACTTCATG
CAGCTGATCCACGACGACAGCCTGACCTTTAAAGAGGACATCCAGAAAGCCCAGGTGTCCGGCCAGGGCG
ATAGCCTGCACGAGCACATTGCCAATCTGGCCGGCAGCCCCGCCATTAAGAAGGGCATCCTGCAGACAGT
GAAGGTGGTGGACGAGCTCGTGAAAGTGATGGGCCGGCACAAGCCCGAGAACATCGTGATCGAAATGGCC
AGAGAGAACCAGACCACCCAGAAGGGACAGAAGAACAGCCGCGAGAGAATGAAGCGGATCGAAGAGGGCA
TCAAAGAGCTGGGCAGCCAGATCCTGAAAGAACACCCCGTGGAAAACACCCAGCTGCAGAACGAGAAGCT
GTACCTGTACTACCTGCAGAATGGGCGGGATATGTACGTGGACCAGGAACTGGACATCAACCGGCTGTCC
GACTACGATGTGGACCATATCGTGCCTCAGAGCTTTCTGAAGGACGACTCCATCGACAACAAGGTGCTGA
CCAGAAGCGACAAGAACCGGGGCAAGAGCGACAACGTGCCCTCCGAAGAGGTCGTGAAGAAGATGAAGAA
CTACTGGCGGCAGCTGCTGAACGCCAAGCTGATTACCCAGAGAAAGTTCGACAATCTGACCAAGGCCGAG
AGAGGCGGCCTGAGCGAACTGGATAAGGCCGGCTTCATCAAGAGACAGCTGGTGGAAACCCGGCAGATCA
CAAAGCACGTGGCACAGATCCTGGACTCCCGGATGAACACTAAGTACGACGAGAATGACAAGCTGATCCG
GGAAGTGAAAGTGATCACCCTGAAGTCCAAGCTGGTGTCCGATTTCCGGAAGGATTTCCAGTTTTACAAA
GTGCGCGAGATCAACAACTACCACCACGCCCACGACGCCTACCTGAACGCCGTCGTGGGAACCGCCCTGA
TCAAAAAGTACCCTAAGCTGGAAAGCGAGTTCGTGTACGGCGACTACAAGGTGTACGACGTGCGGAAGAT
GATCGCCAAGAGCGAGCAGGAAATCGGCAAGGCTACCGCCAAGTACTTCTTCTACAGCAACATCATGAAC
TTTTTCAAGACCGAGATTACCCTGGCCAACGGCGAGATCCGGAAGCGGCCTCTGATCGAGACAAACGGCG
AAACCGGGGAGATCGTGTGGGATAAGGGCCGGGATTTTGCCACCGTGCGGAAAGTGCTGAGCATGCCCCA
AGTGAATATCGTGAAAAAGACCGAGGTGCAGACAGGCGGCTTCAGCAAAGAGTCTATCCTGCCCAAGAGG
AACAGCGATAAGCTGATCGCCAGAAAGAAGGACTGGGACCCTAAGAAGTACGGCGGCTTCGACAGCCCCA
CCGTGGCCTATTCTGTGCTGGTGGTGGCCAAAGTGGAAAAGGGCAAGTCCAAGAAACTGAAGAGTGTGAA
AGAGCTGCTGGGGATCACCATCATGGAAAGAAGCAGCTTCGAGAAGAATCCCATCGACTTTCTGGAAGCC
AAGGGCTACAAAGAAGTGAAAAAGGACCTGATCATCAAGCTGCCTAAGTACTCCCTGTTCGAGCTGGAAA
ACGGCCGGAAGAGAATGCTGGCCTCTGCCGGCGAACTGCAGAAGGGAAACGAACTGGCCCTGCCCTCCAA
ATATGTGAACTTCCTGTACCTGGCCAGCCACTATGAGAAGCTGAAGGGCTCCCCCGAGGATAATGAGCAG
AAACAGCTGTTTGTGGAACAGCACAAGCACTACCTGGACGAGATCATCGAGCAGATCAGCGAGTTCTCCA
AGAGAGTGATCCTGGCCGACGCTAATCTGGACAAAGTGCTGTCCGCCTACAACAAGCACCGGGATAAGCC
CATCAGAGAGCAGGCCGAGAATATCATCCACCTGTTTACCCTGACCAATCTGGGAGCCCCTGCCGCCTTC
AAGTACTTTGACACCACCATCGACCGGAAGAGGTACACCAGCACCAAAGAGGTGCTGGACGCCACCCTGA
TCCACCAGAGCATCACCGGCCTGTACGAGACACGGATCGACCTGTCTCAGCTGGGAGGCGACAAAAGGCC
GGCGGCCACGAAAAAGGCCGGCCAGGCAAAAAAGAAAAAGCTTGAGGGCAGAGGAAGTCTGCTAACATGC
GGTGACGTGGAGGAGAATCCCGGCCCTGCTAGCATGGTGAGCAAGGGCGAGGAGGATAACATGGCCATCA
TCAAGGAGTTCATGCGCTTCAAGGTGCACATGGAGGGCTCCGTGAACGGCCACGAGTTCGAGATCGAGGG
CGAGGGCGAGGGCCGCCCCTACGAGGGCACCCAGACCGCCAAGCTGAAGGTGACCAAGGGTGGCCCCCTG
CCCTTCGCCTGGGACATCCTGTCCCCTCAGTTCATGTACGGCTCCAAGGCCTACGTGAAGCACCCCGCCG
ACATCCCCGACTACTTGAAGCTGTCCTTCCCCGAGGGCTTCAAGTGGGAGCGCGTGATGAACTTCGAGGA
CGGCGGCGTGGTGACCGTGACCCAGGACTCCTCCCTGCAGGACGGCGAGTTCATCTACAAGGTGAAGCTG
CGCGGCACCAACTTCCCCTCAGACGGCCCCGTAATGCAGAAGAAAACCATGGGCTGGGAGGCCTCCTCCG
AGCGGATGTACCCCGAGGACGGCGCCCTGAAGGGCGAGATCAAGCAGAGGCTGAAGCTGAAGGACGGCGG
CCACTACGACGCTGAGGTCAAGACCACCTACAAGGCCAAGAAGCCCGTGCAGCTGCCCGGCGCCTACAAC
GTCAACATCAAGTTGGACATCACCTCCCACAACGAGGACTACACCATCGTGGAACAGTACGAACGCGCCG
AGGGCCGCCACTCCACCGGCGGCATGGACGAGCTGTACAAGTAAGAATTCCTAGAGCTCGCTGATCAGCC
TCGACTGTGCCTTCTAGTTGCCAGCCATCTGTTGTTTGCCCCTCCCCCGTGCCTTCCTTGACCCTGGAAG
GTGCCACTCCCACTGTCCTTTCCTAATAAAATGAGGAAATTGCATCGCATTGTCTGAGTAGGTGTCATTC
TATTCTGGGGGGTGGGGTGGGGCAGGACAGCAAGGGGGAGGATTGGGAAGAGAATAGCAGGCATGCTGGG
GAGCGGCCGCAGGAACCCCTAGTGATGGAGTTGGCCACTCCCTCTCTGCGCGCTCGCTCGCTCACTGAGG
CCGGGCGACCAAAGGTCGCCCGACGCCCGGGCTTTGCCCGGGCGGCCTCAGTGAGCGAGCGAGCGCGCAG
CTGCCTGCAGGGGCGCCTGATGCGGTATTTTCTCCTTACGCATCTGTGCGGTATTTCACACCGCATA
[95 nt withheld, positions 5038-5132]
T
[46 nt withheld, positions 5134-5179]
C
[141 nt withheld, positions 5181-5321]
CCTTTGACGTTGGAGTCCACGTTCTTT
[37 nt withheld, positions 5349-5385]
ACTCTATCTCGGGCTATTCTTTTGATTTATAAGGGATTTTGCCGATTTCGGTCTATTGGTTAAAAAATGA
GCTGATTTAACAAAAATTTAACGCGAATTTTAACAAAATATTAACGTTTACAATTTTATGGTGCACTCTC
AGTACAATCTGCTCTGATGCCGCATAGTTAAGCCAGCCCCGACACCCGCCAACACCCGCTGACGCGCCCT
GACGGGCTTGTCTGCTCCCGGCATCCGCTTACAGACAAGCTGTGACCGTCTCCGGGAGCTGCATGTGTCA
GAGGTTTTCACCGTCATCACCGAAACGCGCGAGACGAAAGGGCCTCGTGATACGCCTATTTTTATAGGTT
AATGTCATGATAATAATGGTTTCTTAGACGTCAGGTGGCACTTTTCGGGGAAATGTGCGCGGAACCCCTA
TTTGTTTATTTTTCTAAATACATTCAAATATGTATCCGCTCATGAGACAATAACCCTGATAAATGCTTCA
ATAATATTGAAAAAGGAAGAGTATGAGTATTCAACATTTCCGTGTCGCCCTTATTCCCTTTTTTGCGGCA
TTTTGCCTTCCTGTTTTTGCTCACCCAGAAACGCTGGTGAAAGTAAAAGATGCTGAAGATCAGTTGGGTG
CACGAGTGGGTTACATCGAACTGGATCTCAACAGCGGTAAGATCCTTGAGAGTTTTCGCCCCGAAGAACG
TTTTCCAATGATGAGCACTTTTAAAGTTCTGCTATGTGGCGCGGTATTATCCCGTATTGACGCCGGGCAA
GAGCAACTCGGTCGCCGCATACACTATTCTCAGAATGACTTGGTTGAGTACTCACCAGTCACAGAAAAGC
ATCTTACGGATGGCATGACAGTAAGAGAATTATGCAGTGCTGCCATAACCATGAGTGATAACACTGCGGC
CAACTTACTTCTGACAACGATCGGAGGACCGAAGGAGCTAACCGCTTTTTTGCACAACATGGGGGATCAT
GTAACTCGCCTTGATCGTTGGGAACCGGAGCTGAATGAAGCCATACCAAACGACGAGCGTGACACCACGA
TGCCTGTAGCAATGGCAACAACGTTGCGCAAACTATTAACTGGCGAACTACTTACTCTAGCTTCCCGGCA
ACAATTAATAGACTGGATGGAGGCGGATAAAGTTGCAGGACCACTTCTGCGCTCGGCCCTTCCGGCTGGC
TGGTTTATTGCTGATAAATCTGGAGCCGGTGAGCGTGGAAGCCGCGGTATCATTGCAGCACTGGGGCCAG
ATGGTAAGCCCTCCCGTATCGTAGTTATCTACACGACGGGGAGTCAGGCAACTATGGATGAACGAAATAG
ACAGATCGCTGAGATAGGTGCCTCACTGATTAAGCATTGGTAACTGTCAGACCAAGTTTACTCATATATA
CTTTAGATTGATTTAAAACTTCATTTTTAATTTAAAAGGATCTAGGTGAAGATCCTTTTTGATAATCTCA
TGACCAAAATCCCTTAACGTGAGTTTTCGTTCCACTGAGCGTCAGACCCCGTAGAAAAGATCAAAGGATC
TTCTTGAGATCCTTTTTTTCTGCGCGTAATCTGCTGCTTGCAAACAAAAAAACCACCGCTACCAGCGGTG
GTTTGTTTGCCGGATCAAGAGCTACCAACTCTTTTTCCGAAGGTAACTGGCTTCAGCAGAGCGCAGATAC
CAAATACTGTTCTTCTAGTGTAGCCGTAGTTAGGCCACCACTTCAAGAACTCTGTAGCACCGCCTACATA
CCTCGCTCTGCTAATCCTGTTACCAGTGGCTGCTGCCAGTGGCGATAAGTCGTGTCTTACCGGGTTGGAC
TCAAGACGATAGTTACCGGATAAGGCGCAGCGGTCGGGCTGAACGGGGGGTTCGTGCACACAGCCCAGCT
TGGAGCGAACGACCTACACCGAACTGAGATACCTACAGCGTGAGCTATGAGAAAGCGCCACGCTTCCCGA
AGGGAGAAAGGCGGACAGGTATCCGGTAAGCGGCAGGGTCGGAACAGGAGAGCGCACGAGGGAGCTTCCA
GGGGGAAACGCCTGGTATCTTTATAGTCCTGTCGGGTTTCGCCACCTCTGACTTGAGCGTCGATTTTTGT
GATGCTCGTCAGGGGGGCGGAGCCTATGGAAAAACGCCAGCAACGCGGCCTTTTTACGGTTCCTGGCCTT
TTGCTGGCCTTTTGCTCACATGTGAGGGCCTATTTCCCATGATTCCTTCATATTTGCATATACGATACAA
GGCTGTTAGAGAGATAATTGGAATTAATTTGACTGTAAACACAAAGATATTAGTACAAAATACGTGACGT
AGAAAGTAATAATTTCTTGGGTAGTTTGCAGTTTTAAAATTATGTTTTAAAATGGACTATCATATGCTTA
CCGTAACTTGAAAGTATTTCGATTTCTTGGCTTTATATATCTTGTGGAAAGGACGAAACACCGAGATCGA
GTGCCGCATCACGTTTTAGAGCTAGAAATAGCAAGTTAAAATAAGGCTAGTCCGTTATCAACTTGAAAAA
GTGGCACCGAGTCGGTGCTTTTTTGTTTTAGAGCTAGAAATAGCAAGTTAAAATAAGGCTAGTCCGTTTT
TAGCGCGTGCGCCAATTCTGCAGACAAATGGCTCTAGAGGTACCCGTTACATAACTTACGGTAAATGGCC
CGCCTGGCTGACCGCCCAACGACCCCCGCCCATTGACGTCAATAGTAACGCCAATAGGGACTTTCCATTG
ACGTCAATGGGTGGAGTATTTACGGTAAACTGCCCACTTGGCAGTACATCAAGTGTATCATATGCCAAGT
ACGCCCCCTATTGACGTCAATGACGGTAAATGGCCCGCCTGGCATTGTGCCCAGTACATGACCTTATGGG
ACTTTCCTACTTGGCAGTACATCTACGTATTAGTCATCGCTATTACCATGGTCGAGGTGAGCCCCACGTT
CTGCTTCACTCTCCCCATCTCCCCCCCCTCCCCACCCCCAATTTTGTATTTATTTATTTTTTAATTATTT
TGTGCAGCGATGGGGGCGGGGGGGGGGGGGGGGCGCGCGCCRGGGGGGGGGGGGGGGGGSGGGGGGSGGG
GSGGGGSGAGGCGGAGAGGTGCGGCGGCAGCCAATCAGAGCGGCGCGCTCCGAAAGTTTCCTTTTATGGC
GAGGCGGCGGCGGCGGCGGCCCTATAAAAAGCGAAGCGCGCGGCGGGCGGGAGTCGCTGCGCGCTGCCTT
CGCCCCGTGCCCCGCTCCGCCGCCGCCTCGCGCCGCCCGCCCCGGCTCTGACTGACCGCGTTACTCCCAC
AGGTGAGCGGGCGGGACGGCCCTTCTCCTCCGGGCTGTAATTAGCTGAGCAAGAGGTAAGGGTTTAAGGG
ATGGTTGGTTGGTGGGGTATTAATGTTTAATTACCTGGAGCACCTGCCTGAAATCACTTTTTTTCAGGTT
GGACCGGTGCCACCATGGACTATAAGGACCACGACGGAGACTACAAGGATCATGATATTGATTACAAAGA
CGATGACGATAAGATGGCCCCAAAGAAGAAGCGGAAGGTCGGTATCCACGGAGTCCCAGCAGCCGACAAG
AAGTACAGCATCGGCCTGGACATCGGCACCAACTCTGTGGGCTGGGCCGTGATCACCGACGAGTACAAGG
TGCCCAGCAAGAAATTCAAGGTGCTGGGCAACACCGACCGGCACAGCATCAAGAAGAACCTGATCGGAGC
CCTGCTGTTCGACAGCGGCGAAACAGCCGAGGCCACCCGGCTGAAGAGAACCGCCAGAAGAAGATACACC
AGACGGAAGAACCGGATCTGCTATCTGCAAGAGATCTTCAGCAACGAGATGGCCAAGGTGGACGACAGCT
TCTTCCACAGACTGGAAGAGTCCTTCCTGGTGGAAGAGGATAA
